>Addgene plasmid #199985 | YP44 | addgene full sequence | sequence record 405096 | Addgene NGS Result
AAAAATTTTTTTTTTTCACCGCGCCGCTCAACGGCACAGAGGGGCCCTCCTTGAATAGCATGTGAACTGA
AATTTATCTCATTTTTTTTTTTTTATTTCGCGTAATATAAAAGCAATACTTGGGTCGACTTGTTATACGC
GGATTTTTAAGAAAGCATAGCAATCTTTTTTAACTAACTAACTTAAAGAGGAGAAAGGTACCATGGTCAG
TGTCATCAAAGAAGAAATGAAGATCAAGTTGCACATGGAAGGTAACGTTAATGGTCATGCCTTTGTTATT
GAAGGTGATGGTAAAGGTAAACCATACGATGGTACTCAAACTTTGAACTTGACTGTCAAAGAAGGTGCTC
CATTGCCATTCTCTTACGATATTTTGACTAACGCCTTCCAATACGGTAATAGAGCTTTTACTAAGTACCC
AGCCGATATCCCAGATTACTTTAAGCAAACTTTTCCAGAAGGTTACTCCTGGGAAAGAACTATGTCTTAC
GAAGATAACGCTATCTGCAACGTCAGATCCGAAATTTCTATGGAAGGTGATTGCTTCATCTACAAGATCA
GATTCGATGGTAAGAACTTTCCACCAAATGGTCCAGTCATGCAAAAAAAGACTTTGAAGTGGGAACCATC
CACCGAAATGATGTATGTTAGAGATGGTTTCTTGATGGGTGATGTCAATATGGCTTTGTTGTTGGAAGGT
GGTGGTCATCATAGATGTGATTTCAAGACTTCTTACAAGGCCAAGAAGGTTGTTCAATTGCCAGATGCTC
ATAAGATCGATCACAGAATCGAAATCTTGTCCCACGATAGAGATTACTCCAAGGTTAAGTTGTACGAAAA
CGCTGTTGCTAGAAACTCTTTGTTGCCATCTCAAGCTTCTAAGTAACATGTAATTAGTTATGTCACGCTT
ACATTCACGCCCTCCCCCCACATCCGCTCTAACCGAAAAGGAAGGAGTTAGACAACCTGAAGTCTAGGTC
CCTATTTATTTTTTTATAGTTATGTTAGTATTAAGAACGTTATTTATATTTCAAATTTTTCTTTTTTTTC
TGTACAGACGCGTGTACGCATGTAACATTATACTGAAAACCTTGCTTGAGAAGGTTTTGGGACGCTCGAA
GGCTTTGTGGAGGTCGACACGAGCGACTGAGTTCGGACGTCACGACCTGCCTGGATATCGTGCACCGCTC
GTGCACTGACGTCATGATCGACGAGTCGCACAGAGGCCTCTGACACTGACTCGACCTGACTAGCGTCGAG
CAGTGACGACCTGCCCGGGCACAGCAACTGTGCCACTCGTCTGATCCGTCGTCCCATCGGCTGAATCGAT
GCCTCGTCCCCGCCGGGTCACCCGGCCAGCGACATGGAGGCCCAGAATACCCTCCTTGACAGTCTTGACG
TGCGCAGCTCAGGGGCATGATGTGACTGTCGCCCGTACATTTAGCCCATACATCCCCATGTATAATCATT
TGCATCCATACATTTTGATGGCCGCACGGCGCGAAGCAAAAATTACGGCACCTCGCTGCAGACCTGCGAG
CAGGGAAACGCTCCCCTCACAGACGCGTTGAATTGTCCCCACGCCGCGCCCCTGTAGAGAAATATAAAAG
GTTAGGATTTGCCACTGAGGTTCTTCTTTCATATACTTCCTTTTAAAATCTTGCTAGGATACAGTTCTCA
CATCACATCCGAACATAAACAACCATGGGTAAAAAGCCTGAACTCACCGCGACGTCTGTCGAGAAGTTTC
TGATCGAAAAGTTCGACAGCGTCTCCGACCTGATGCAGCTCTCGGAGGGCGAAGAATCTCGTGCTTTCAG
CTTCGATGTAGGAGGGCGTGGATATGTCCTGCGGGTAAATAGCTGCGCCGATGGTTTCTACAAAGATCGT
TATGTTTATCGGCACTTTGCATCGGCCGCGCTCCCGATTCCGGAAGTGCTTGACATTGGGGAGTTCAGCG
AGAGCCTGACCTATTGCATCTCCCGCCGTGCACAGGGTGTCACGTTGCAAGACCTGCCTGAAACCGAACT
GCCCGCTGTTCTGCAGCCGGTCGCGGAGGCCATGGATGCGATCGCTGCGGCCGATCTTAGCCAGACGAGC
GGGTTCGGCCCATTCGGACCGCAAGGAATCGGTCAATACACTACATGGCGTGATTTCATATGCGCGATTG
CTGATCCCCATGTGTATCACTGGCAAACTGTGATGGACGACACCGTCAGTGCGTCCGTCGCGCAGGCTCT
CGATGAGCTGATGCTTTGGGCCGAGGACTGCCCCGAAGTCCGGCACCTCGTGCACGCGGATTTCGGCTCC
AACAATGTCCTGACGGACAATGGCCGCATAACAGCGGTCATTGACTGGAGCGAGGCGATGTTCGGGGATT
CCCAATACGAGGTCGCCAACATCTTCTTCTGGAGGCCGTGGTTGGCTTGTATGGAGCAACAGACGCGCTA
CTTCGAGCGGAGGCATCCGGAGCTTGCAGGATCGCCGCGGCTCCGGGCGTATATGCTCCGCATTGGTCTT
GACCAACTCTATCAGAGCTTGGTTGACGGCAATTTCGATGATGCAGCTTGGGCGCAGGGTCGATGCGACG
CAATCGTCCGATCCGGAGCCGGGACTGTCGGGCGTACACAAATCGCCCGCAGAAGCGCGGCCGTCTGGAC
CGATGGCTGTGTAGAAGTACTCGCCGATAGTGGAAACCGACGCCCCAGCACTCGTCCGAGGGCAAAGGAA
TAATCAGTACTGACAATAAAAAGATTCTTGTTTTCAAGAACTTGTCATTTGTATAGTTTTTTTATATTGT
AGTTGTTCTATTTTAATCAAATGTTAGCGTGATTTATATTTTTTTTCGCCTCGACATCATCTGCCCAGAT
GCGAAGTTAAGTGCGCAGAAAGTAATATCATGCGTCAATCGTATGTGAATGCTGGTCGCTATACTGCTAT
CGATGTGGCAGTGCGTCCAGCTCAGTCAGACTCAGTCCTGGTGTCGTCAGCCTGTGAGCAAAAGGCCAGC
AAAAGGCCAGGAACCGTAAAAAGGCCGCGTTGCTGGCGTTTTTCCATAGGCTCCGCCCCCCTGACGAGCA
TCACAAAAATCGACGCTCAAGTCAGAGGTGGCGAAACCCGACAGGACTATAAAGATACCAGGCGTTTCCC
CCTGGAAGCTCCCTCGTGCGCTCTCCTGTTCCGACCCTGCCGCTTACCGGATACCTGTCCGCCTTTCTCC
CTTCGGGAAGCGTGGCGCTTTCTCATAGCTCACGCTGTAGGTATCTCAGTTCGGTGTAGGTCGTTCGCTC
CAAGCTGGGCTGTGTGCACGAACCCCCCGTTCAGCCCGACCGCTGCGCCTTATCCGGTAACTATCGTCTT
GAGTCCAACCCGGTAAGACACGACTTATCGCCACTGGCAGCAGCCACTGGTAACAGGATTAGCAGAGCGA
GGTATGTAGGCGGTGCTACAGAGTTCTTGAAGTGGTGGCCTAACTACGGCTACACTAGAAGAACAGTATT
TGGTATCTGCGCTCTGCTGAAGCCAGTTACCTTCGGAAAAAGAGTTGGTAGCTCTTGATCCGGCAAACAA
ACCACCGCTGGTAGCGGTGGTTTTTTTGTTTGCAAGCAGCAGATTACGCGCAGAAAAAAAGGATCTCAAG
AAGATCCTTTGATCTTTTCTACGGGGTCTGACGCTCAGTGGAACGAAAACTCACGTTAAGGGATTTTGGT
CATGAGATTATCAAAAAGGATCTTCACCTAGATCCTTTTAAATTAAAAATGAAGTTTTAAATCAATCTAA
AGTATATATGAGTAAACTTGGTCTGACAGTTACCAATGCTTAATCAGTGAGGCACCTATCTCAGCGATCT
GTCTATTTCGTTCATCCATAGTTGCCTGACTCCCCGTCGTGTAGATAACTACGATACGGGAGGGCTTACC
ATCTGGCCCCAGTGCTGCAATGATACCGCGAGACCCACGCTCACCGGCTCCAGATTTATCAGCAATAAAC
CAGCCAGCCGGAAGGGCCGAGCGCAGAAGTGGTCCTGCAACTTTATCCGCCTCCATCCAGTCTATTAATT
GTTGCCGGGAAGCTAGAGTAAGTAGTTCGCCAGTTAATAGTTTGCGCAACGTTGTTGCCATTGCTACAGG
CATCGTGGTGTCACGCTCGTCGTTTGGTATGGCTTCATTCAGCTCCGGTTCCCAACGATCAAGGCGAGTT
ACATGATCCCCCATGTTGTGCAAAAAAGCGGTTAGCTCCTTCGGTCCTCCGATCGTTGTCAGAAGTAAGT
TGGCCGCAGTGTTATCACTCATGGTTATGGCAGCACTGCATAATTCTCTTACTGTCATGCCATCCGTAAG
ATGCTTTTCTGTGACTGGTGAGTACTCAACCAAGTCATTCTGAGAATAGTGTATGCGGCGACCGAGTTGC
TCTTGCCCGGCGTCAATACGGGATAATACCGCGCCACATAGCAGAACTTTAAAAGTGCTCATCATTGGAA
AACGTTCTTCGGGGCGAAAACTCTCAAGGATCTTACCGCTGTTGAGATCCAGTTCGATGTAACCCACTCG
TGCACCCAACTGATCTTCAGCATCTTTTACTTTCACCAGCGTTTCTGGGTGAGCAAAAACAGGAAGGCAA
AATGCCGCAAAAAAGGGAATAAGGGCGACACGGAAATGTTGAATACTCATACTCTTCCTTTTTCAATATT
ATTGAAGCATTTATCAGGGTTATTGTCTCATGAGCGGATACATATTTGAATGTATTTAGAAAAATAAACA
AATAGGGGTTCCGCGCACATTTCCCCGAAAAGTGCCACCTGATGCGGTGTGAAATACCGCACAGATGCGT
AAGGAGAAAATACCGCATCAGGGTCAGTCACAGTGGAGCCTAGCACTCACTCAGCGTGACGGCTCAGAGC
AGAATTCACGAGCCAGAAATAGTAACTTTTGCCTAAATCACAAATTGCAAAATTTAATTGCTTGCAAAAG
GTCACATGCTTATAATCAACTTTTTTAAAAATTTAAAATACTTTTTTATTTTTTATTTTTAAACATAAAT
GAAATAATTTATTTATTGTTTATGATTACCGAAACATAAAACCTGCTCAAGAAAAAGAAACTGTTTTGTC
CTTGGAAAAAAAGCACTACCTAGGAGCGGCCAAAATGCCGGCTTACATTTTATGTTAGCTGGTGGACTGA
CGCCAGAAAATGTTGGTGATGCGCTTAGATTAAATGGCGTTATTGGTGTTGATGTAAGCGGAGGTGTGGA
GACAAATGGTGTAAAAGACTCTAACAAAATAGCAAATTTCGTCAAAAATGCTAAGAAATAGGTTATTACT
GAGTAGTATTTATTTAAGTATTGTTTGTGCACTTGCCTGCAAGCCTTTTGAAAAGCAAGCATAAAAGATC
TAAACATAAAATCTGTAAAATAACAAGATGTAAAGATAATGCTAAATCATTTGGCTTTTTGATTGATTGT
ACAGGAAAATATACATCGCAGGGGGTTGACTTTTACCATTTCACCGCAATGGAATTAAACTTGTTGAAGA
GAATGTTCACAGGCGCATACGCTACAATGACCCGATTCTTGCTAGCCGAATTCCAGTCAGGCTGCTAGCA
CCAGAGCTACGTGACCGCAGGACTAGCTCCAGCTGAGCGACACGCGAACAGGTGTAGAGTCAGTCGTGCT
GCAAGGTCGCACTAATACGACTCACTATAGGG
Features (pLannotate 1.2.2; 12 found; start..end, strand, type, name):
    149..166     +  promoter       TEF1 promoter (fragment): S. cerevisiae TEF1; promoter for EF-1α
    209..877     +  CDS            mUkG: mUkG is a basic (constitutively fluorescent) green fluorescent protein published in 2008, derived from Sarcophyton sp.. It has moderate acid sensitivity.
    932..1121    +  terminator     CYC1 terminator: S. cerevisiae CYC1; transcription terminator for CYC1
   1361..2936    +  gene           hphMX6: yeast selectable marker conferring hygromycin resistance
   2739..2936    +  terminator     TEF terminator: Ashbya gossypii TEF terminator
   3051..3639    -  rep_origin     ori: high-copy-number ColE1/pMB1/pBR322/pUC origin of replication
   3810..4670    -  CDS            AmpR: β-lactamase; bla; confers resistance to ampicillin, carbenicillin, and related antibiotics
   4671..4775    -  promoter       AmpR promoter: bla
   4802..4852    +  misc_feature   bom (fragment): basis of mobility region from pBR322
   4981..5150    -  misc_feature   CEN4 (fragment): S. cerevisiae CEN4 centromere
   5151..5577    +  rep_origin     ARS1 (fragment): S. cerevisiae autonomously replicating sequence ARS1
   5683..5701    +  promoter       T7 promoter: promoter for bacteriophage T7 RNA polymerase
