[The description below was written by a language model from this plasmid's Addgene catalogue record and pLannotate feature annotations shown in this document.]
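Description:
YP44 is a 5.7 kb yeast/E. coli shuttle vector built on the pRCVS6H backbone and designed to express a green fluorescent reporter from a synthetic yeast promoter, designated promoter 44. In bacteria it is propagated through a ColE1/pMB1-type origin and selected with ampicillin via the β-lactamase gene and its native promoter. The catalogue lists the plasmid as low copy, although the annotated origin is of the type usually described as high copy. A fragment of the pBR322 bom region is also present. In Saccharomyces cerevisiae, fragments of the CEN4 centromere and the ARS1 replication origin should support stable, low-copy episomal maintenance. The hphMX6 cassette, which ends in the Ashbya gossypii TEF terminator, provides hygromycin resistance, so no auxotrophic host strain is needed.

The reporter cassette consists of the synthetic promoter, a fluorescent protein coding sequence and the S. cerevisiae CYC1 terminator. The promoter itself is not annotated as a distinct feature. Only a short match to the TEF1 promoter is detected just upstream of the open reading frame, which may reflect a motif shared with or borrowed from that native promoter. The catalogue calls the insert GFP, whereas automated annotation identifies the coding sequence as mUkG, a constitutively fluorescent green protein derived from a Sarcophyton soft coral. A T7 promoter lies near the end of the sequence record, a short distance upstream of the reporter region on the circular map, and the record does not state its role. The insert was assembled by Gibson cloning. The plasmid appears to belong to a numbered series of synthetic regulatory elements, with fluorescence serving as the readout of promoter strength in yeast.
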