Addgene plasmid #199985: YP44
Purpose: Yeast/E coli shuttle vector expressing GFP from synthetic yeast promoter 44
Depositing lab: Farren Isaacs. Depositing organization: Yale University. Publication: Cross-kingdom expression of synthetic genetic elements promotes discovery of metabolites in the human microbiome. Patel JR, Oh J, Wang S, Crawford JM, Isaacs FJ. Cell. 2022 Apr 28;185(9):1487-1505.e14. doi: 10.1016/j.cell.2022.03.008. Epub 2022 Apr 1. PubMed 35366417.
Backbone
  Vector backbone: pRCVS6H
  Vector type: Yeast Expression
  Selectable markers: Hygromycin
Growth in bacteria
  Bacterial resistance: Ampicillin, 100 μg/mL
  Growth temperature: 37°C
  Growth strain: BL21
  Copy number: Low Copy
Gene/Insert
  Gene/Insert name: GFP
  Species: Synthetic
  Cloning method: Gibson Cloning
Terms and licenses: Academic/Nonprofit Terms; Industry Terms: Not Available to Industry
How to cite: YP44 was a gift from Farren Isaacs (Addgene plasmid # 199985 ; http://n2t.net/addgene:199985 ; RRID:Addgene_199985)
