>Addgene plasmid #199985 | YP44 | depositor partial sequence | sequence record 387822 | Promoter Sequence
AAAAATTTTTTTTTTTCACCGCGCCGCTCAACGGCACAGAGGGGCCCTCCTTGAATAGCATGTGAACTGA
AATTTATCTCATTTTTTTTTTTTTATTTCGCGTAATATAAAAGCAATACTTGGGTCGACTTGTTATACGC
GGATTTTTAAGAAAGCATAGCAATCTTTTTTAACTAACTAA
